>Addgene plasmid #239716 | pKG2116_pGEEC510_pShip-EF1a-mRuby2-bGH | addgene full sequence | sequence record 475990 | Addgene NGS Result
CGCTCGCTGACTGCAGGTGCCCGTGTCTCAAAATCTCTGATGTTACATTGCACAAGATAAAAATATATCA
TCATGAACAATAAAACTGTCTGCTTACATAAACAGTAATACAAGGGGTGTTATGAGCCATATTCAACGGG
AAACGTCGAGGCCGCGATTAAATTCCAACATGGATGCTGATTTATATGGGTATAAATGGGCTCGCGATAA
TGTCGGGCAATCAGGTGCGACAATCTATCGCTTGTATGGGAAGCCCGATGCGCCAGAGTTGTTTCTGAAA
CATGGCAAAGGTAGCGTTGCCAATGATGTTACAGATGAGATGGTCAGACTAAACTGGCTGACGGAATTTA
TGCCTCTTCCGACCATCAAGCATTTTATCCGTACTCCTGGTGATGCATGGTTACTCACCACTGCGATCCC
CGGAAAAACAGCATTCCAGGTATTAGAAGAATATCCTGATTCAGGTGAAAATATTGTTGATGCGCTGGCA
GTGTTCCTGCGCCGGTTGCATTCGATTCCTGTTTGTAATTGTCCTTTTAACAGCGATCGCGTATTTCGTC
TAGCTCAGGCGCAATCACGAATGAATAACGGTTTGGTTGATGCGAGTGATTTTGATGACGAGCGTAATGG
CTGGCCTGTTGAACAAGTCTGGAAAGAAATGCATAAACTTTTGCCATTCTCACCGGATTCAGTCGTCACT
CATGGTGATTTCTCACTTGATAACCTTATTTTTGACGAGGGGAAATTAATAGGTTGTATTGATGTTGGAC
GAGTCGGAATCGCAGACCGATACCAGGATCTTGCCATCCTATGGAACTGCCTCGGTGAGTTTTCTCCTTC
ATTACAGAAACGGCTTTTTCAAAAATATGGTATTGATAATCCTGATATGAATAAATTGCAGTTTCATTTG
ATGCTCGATGAGTTTTTCTAATCAGAATTGGTTAATTGGTTGTAACATTATTCAGATTGGGCCCCGTTCC
ACTGAGCGTCAGACCCCGTAGAAAAGATCAAAGGATCTTCTTGAGATCCTTTTTTTCTGCGCGTAATCTG
CTGCTTGCAAACAAAAAAACCACCGCTACCAGCGGTGGTTTGTTTGCCGGATCAAGAGCTACCAACTCTT
TTTCCGAAGGTAACTGGCTTCAGCAGAGCGCAGATACCAAATACTGTTCTTCTAGTGTAGCCGTAGTTAG
GCCACCACTTCAAGAACTCTGTAGCACCGCCTACATACCTCGCTCTGCTAATCCTGTTACCAGTGGCTGC
TGCCAGTGGCGATAAGTCGTGTCTTACCGGGTTGGACTCAAGACGATAGTTACCGGATAAGGCGCAGCGG
TCGGGCTGAACGGGGGGTTCGTGCACACAGCCCAGCTTGGAGCGAACGACCTACACCGAACTGAGATACC
TACAGCGTGAGCTATGAGAAAGCGCCACGCTTCCCGAAGGGAGAAAGGCGGACAGGTATCCGGTAAGCGG
CAGGGTCGGAACAGGAGAGCGCACGAGGGAGCTTCCAGGGGGAAACGCCTGGTATCTTTATAGTCCTGTC
GGGTTTCGCCACCTCTGACTTGAGCGTCGATTTTTGTGATGCTCGTCAGGGGGGCGGAGCCTATGGAAAA
ACGCCAGCAACGCGGCCTTTTTACGGTTCCTGGCCTTTTGCTGGCCTTTTGCTCACATGTTCTTTCCTGC
GTTATCCCCTGATTCTGTGGATAACCGTATTACCGCTAGCATGGATCTCGGGGACGTCTAACTACTAAGC
GAGAGTAGGGAACTGCCAGGCATCAAATAAAACGAAAGGCTCAGTCGGAAGACTGGGCCTTTCGTTTTAT
CTGTTGTTTGTCGGTGAACGCTCTCCTGAGTAGGACAAATCCGCCGGGAGCGGATTTGAACGTTGTGAAG
CAACGGCCCGGAGGGTGGCGGGCAGGACGCCCGCCATAAACTGCCAGGCATCAAACTAAGCAGAAGGCCA
TCCTGACGGATGGCCTTTTTGCGTTTCTACAAACTCTTCCTGTTAGTTAGTTACTTAAGCTCGGGCCCAC
CTGCAGTCTACTTACTGCTCCGGTGCCCGTCAGTGGGCAGAGCGCACATCGCCCACAGTCCCCGAGAAGT
TGGGGGGAGGGGTCGGCAATTGAACCGGTGCCTAGAGAAGGTGGCGCGGGGTAAACTGGGAAAGTGATGT
CGTGTACTGGCTCCGCCTTTTTCCCGAGGGTGGGGGAGAACCGTATATAAGTGCAGTAGTCGCCGTGAAC
GTTCTTTTTCGCAACGGGTTTGCCGCCAGAACACAGGTAAGTGCCGTGTGTGGTTCCCGCGGGCCTGGCC
TCTTTACGGGTTATGGCCCTTGCGTGCCTTGAATTACTTCCACGCCCCTGGCTGCAGTACGTGATTCTTG
ATCCCGAGCTTCGGGTTGGAAGTGGGTGGGAGAGTTCGAGGCCTTGCGCTTAAGGAGCCCCTTCGCCTCG
TGCTTGAGTTGAGGCCTGGCTTGGGCGCTGGGGCCGCCGCGTGCGAATCTGGTGGCACCTTCGCGCCTGT
CTCGCTGCTTTCGATAAGTCTCTAGCCATTTAAAATTTTTGATGACCTGCTGCGACGCTTTTTTTCTGGC
AAGATAGTCTTGTAAATGCGGGCCAAGATCTGCACACTGGTATTTCGGTTTTTGGGGCCGCGGGCGGCGA
CGGGGCCCGTGCGTCCCAGCGCACATGTTCGGCGAGGCGGGGCCTGCGAGCGCGGCCACCGAGAATCGGA
CGGGGGTAGTCTCAAGCTGGCCGGCCTGCTCTGGTGCCTGGCCTCGCGCCGCCGTGTATCGCCCCGCCCT
GGGCGGCAAGGCTGGCCCGGTCGGCACCAGTTGCGTGAGCGGAAAGATGGCCGCTTCCCGGCCCTGCTGC
AGGGAGCTCAAAATGGAGGACGCGGCGCTCGGGAGAGCGGGCGGGTGAGTCACCCACACAAAGGAAAAGG
GCCTTTCCGTCCTCAGCCGTCGCTTCATGTGACTCCACGGAGTACCGGGCGCCGTCCAGGCACCTCGATT
AGTTCTCGAGCTTTTGGAGTACGTCGTCTTTAGGTTGGGGGGAGGGGTTTTATGCGATGGAGTTTCCCCA
CACTGAGTGGGTGGAGACTGAAGTTAGGCCAGCTTGGCACTTGATGTAATTCTCCTTGGAATTTGCCCTT
TTTGAGTTTGGATCTTGGTTCATTCTCAAGCCTCAGACAGTGGTTCAAAGTTTTTTTCTTCCATTTCAGG
TGTCGTGAGAATGGCCACCATGGTGTCTAAGGGCGAAGAGCTGATCAAGGAAAATATGCGTATGAAGGTG
GTCATGGAAGGTTCGGTCAACGGCCACCAATTCAAATGCACAGGTGAAGGAGAAGGCAATCCGTACATGG
GAACTCAAACCATGAGGATCAAAGTCATCGAGGGAGGACCCCTGCCATTTGCCTTTGACATTCTTGCCAC
GTCGTTCATGTATGGCAGCCGTACTTTTATCAAGTACCCGAAAGGCATTCCTGATTTCTTTAAACAGTCC
TTTCCTGAGGGTTTTACTTGGGAAAGAGTTACGAGATACGAAGATGGTGGAGTCGTCACCGTCATGCAGG
ACACCAGCCTTGAGGATGGCTGTCTCGTTTACCACGTCCAAGTCAGAGGGGTAAACTTTCCCTCCAATGG
TCCCGTGATGCAGAAGAAGACCAAGGGTTGGGAGCCTAATACAGAGATGATGTATCCAGCAGATGGTGGT
CTGAGGGGATACACTCATATGGCACTGAAAGTTGATGGTGGTGGCCATCTGTCTTGCTCTTTCGTAACAA
CTTACAGGTCAAAAAAGACCGTCGGGAACATCAAGATGCCCGGTATCCATGCCGTTGATCACCGCCTGGA
AAGGTTAGAGGAAAGTGACAATGAAATGTTCGTAGTACAACGCGAACACGCAGTTGCCAAGTTCGCCGGG
CTTGGTGGTGGGATGGACGAGCTGTACAAGTAACAACGTTGCACCTGTGCCTTCTAGTTGCCAGCCATCT
GTTGTTTGCCCCTCCCCCGTGCCTTCCTTGACCCTGGAAGGTGCCACTCCCACTGTCCTTTCCTAATAAA
ATGAGGAAATTGCATCGCATTGTCTGAGTAGGTGTCATTCTATTCTGGGGGGTGGGGTGGGGCAGGACAG
CAAGGGGGAGGATTGGGAAGACAATAGCAGGCATGCTGGGGATGCGGTGGGCTCTATGG
Features (pLannotate 1.2.2; 9 found; start..end, strand, type, name):
    122..931     +  CDS            KanR: aminoglycoside phosphotransferase; aph(3')-Ia; confers resistance to kanamycin in bacteria or G418 (Geneticin®) in eukaryotes
   1021..1609    +  rep_origin     ori: high-copy-number ColE1/pMB1/pBR322/pUC origin of replication
   1777..1820    -  terminator     rrnB T1 terminator: Escherichia coli rrnB; transcription terminator T1 from the E. coli rrnB gene
   1952..1979    +  terminator     rrnB T2 terminator: transcription terminator T2 from the E. coli rrnB gene
   2065..2276    +  promoter       EF-1α core promoter: core promoter for human elongation factor EF-1α
   2277..2390    +  intron         EF-1α intron A (fragment): intron upstream of the start codon of human EF-1α
   3016..3219    +  intron         EF-1α intron A: truncated intron upstream of the start codon of human EF-1α
   3240..3950    +  CDS            mRuby2: mRuby2 is a basic (constitutively fluorescent) red fluorescent protein published in 2012, derived from Entacmaea quadricolor. It has moderate acid sensitivity.
   3965..4189    +  polyA_signal   bGH poly(A) signal: bovine growth hormone polyadenylation signal
