[The description below was written by a language model from this plasmid's Addgene catalogue record and pLannotate feature annotations shown in this document.]
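Description:
pKG2116_pGEEC510_pShip-EF1a-mRuby2-bGH is a compact (about 4.2 kb) synthetic-biology plasmid built on the pShip backbone by Golden Gate assembly. It carries a single mammalian transcription unit that expresses the red fluorescent protein mRuby2. It is propagated in E. coli through a high-copy ColE1/pUC-type origin and selected with kanamycin via an aminoglycoside phosphotransferase (aph(3')-Ia) gene. Fragments of the E. coli rrnB T1 and T2 terminators lie between the bacterial maintenance region and the expression cassette. Terminators in this position generally insulate an insert from read-through transcription originating in the backbone.

The payload begins with the human EF-1α promoter, annotated as the core promoter followed by two stretches of EF-1α intron A. This pattern suggests the intron-containing form of this strong constitutive promoter, although the region between the two annotated intron segments is not labelled in the feature table. The promoter drives the mRuby2 coding sequence, a constitutively fluorescent red protein derived from the sea anemone Entacmaea quadricolor. The bovine growth hormone polyadenylation signal follows and supplies the 3' UTR and transcript termination. No tags, viral elements, recombinase sites or dedicated mammalian selection cassette are annotated, so the plasmid appears suited to transient delivery rather than viral packaging or stable selection.

The stated purpose is simply to express mRuby2 from the EF1a promoter with the bGH 3' UTR. The associated study examines how transcriptional and translational regulation of transgenes are coupled. The construct is therefore plausibly one member of a set of reporters that differ in their promoter and 3' UTR parts, although the record does not spell this out.
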