Addgene plasmid #239716: pKG2116_pGEEC510_pShip-EF1a-mRuby2-bGH
Purpose: Plasmid expressing mRuby2 with the EF1a promoter and bGH 3' UTR
Depositing lab: Kate Galloway. Depositing organization: Massachusetts Institute of Technology. Publication: High-resolution profiling reveals coupled transcriptional and translational regulation of transgenes. Peterman EL, Ploessl DS, Love KS, Sanabria V, Daniels RF, Johnstone CP, Godavarti DR, Kabaria SR, Oakes CG, Pai AA, Galloway KE. Nucleic Acids Research, Volume 53, Issue 11, 24 June 2025, gkaf528 10.1093/nar/gkaf528 PubMed 39651241.
Backbone
  Vector backbone: pShip
  Vector type: Synthetic Biology
Growth in bacteria
  Bacterial resistance: Kanamycin, 50 μg/mL
  Growth temperature: 30°C
  Growth strain: NEB Stable
  Copy number: High Copy
Gene/Insert
  Gene/Insert name: mRuby2
  Species: Entacmaea quadricolor
  Cloning method: Golden Gate
Terms and licenses: Academic/Nonprofit Terms; Industry Terms: Not Available to Industry
Depositor comments: Please visit https://doi.org/10.1101/2024.11.26.625483 for bioRxiv preprint.
How to cite: pKG2116_pGEEC510_pShip-EF1a-mRuby2-bGH was a gift from Kate Galloway (Addgene plasmid # 239716 ; http://n2t.net/addgene:239716 ; RRID:Addgene_239716)
